Addgene plasmid #14583: pEGFP-N1 SENP6
Depositing lab: Mary Dasso. Publication: SUSP1 antagonizes formation of highly SUMO2/3-conjugated species. Mukhopadhyay D, Ayaydin F, Kolli N, Tan SH, Anan T, Kametaka A, Azuma Y, Wilkinson KD, Dasso M. J Cell Biol. 2006 Sep 25. 174(7):939-49. 10.1083/jcb.200510103 PubMed 17000875.
Backbone
  Vector backbone: pEGFP-N1
  Backbone manufacturer: Clontech
  Backbone size w/o insert (bp): 4700
  Vector type: Mammalian Expression
  Selectable markers: Neomycin (select with G418)
Growth in bacteria
  Bacterial resistance: Kanamycin, 50 μg/mL
  Growth temperature: 37°C
  Growth strain: DH5alpha
  Copy number: High Copy
Gene/Insert
  Gene/Insert name: SENP6 (alt name: SUSP1)
  Species: H. sapiens (human)
  Insert size (bp): 3339
  Entrez Gene: SENP6 (a.k.a. SSP1, SUSP1)
  Tag / fusion protein: EGFP (C terminal on backbone)
  Cloning method: Restriction Enzyme; 5′ cloning site XhoI (not destroyed); 3′ cloning site BamHI (not destroyed)
  Sequencing primers: 5′ EGFP-N
Terms and licenses: Academic/Nonprofit Terms; Industry Terms: Not Available to Industry
How to cite: pEGFP-N1 SENP6 was a gift from Mary Dasso (Addgene plasmid # 14583 ; http://n2t.net/addgene:14583 ; RRID:Addgene_14583)
