[The description below was written by a language model from this plasmid's Addgene catalogue record.]
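Description:
pEGFP-N1 SENP6 is a mammalian expression plasmid built on the Clontech pEGFP-N1 backbone (about 4.7 kb without insert). It carries the human SENP6 coding sequence, also known as SUSP1 or SSP1, as an insert of roughly 3.3 kb. The insert was placed between the XhoI and BamHI sites of the multiple cloning site, and both sites remain intact. In this position the open reading frame lies upstream of the backbone's EGFP, so the protein is produced as a fusion with EGFP at its C terminus. The record does not list a promoter. pEGFP-N1 vectors conventionally drive the fusion from the CMV immediate-early promoter with an SV40 polyadenylation signal, but no feature table is provided to confirm these elements for this clone.

The plasmid is maintained at high copy in standard E. coli cloning strains under kanamycin selection. In transfected mammalian cells, G418 can be used to select stable lines through neomycin resistance. In this backbone family, a single Kan/Neo resistance cassette normally provides both bacterial and mammalian selection.

SENP6 is a SUMO-specific protease. The associated publication reports that it antagonizes the accumulation of highly SUMO2/3-conjugated species. The EGFP fusion is therefore suited to visualizing the subcellular localization of SENP6 in live or fixed cells by fluorescence microscopy. It can also be used to overexpress the protease to examine effects on SUMO conjugate patterns, or to detect or pull down the protein via the GFP moiety.
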