>Addgene plasmid #14583 | pEGFP-N1 SENP6 | addgene partial sequence | sequence record 21166 | EGFP-N 5'-CGTCGCCGTCCAGCTCGACCAG-3'
GGCGACCGGTGGATCCAGGATATCAAATGGTCTATCTGAGATACTATTGACATATTGTTCTGTTCCTTCG
CCTAAAGGTGCTTCTGTTGAGTAAGTGTCCTTATGCTTTCTTTTCTCTTTGCTCTGATCTTCCTGTAGCT
TCAGAATTATGTTTCGGATTTCTTCTCTTTTTGTTCTCATTCTTGGTGGAGGAAACCAGTTTGCCAAATT
CATAGGTAGTTCAAAACTGAGAATTGGATTCTCAAAAAAGCTCTCTACATACTGCAATACATATACACCA
CAGTCACTGAAGTTGTTTTGCTGTGGTACTTTTGGATTAGAGCCCTTCATAACATCTTTGGAAAAACTTC
TTTTGCTTCCTTTTTTAACTTCCCATTCCACTTCTAAATACTCTCTTAAAATTTTGACAACATTTGACCG
AGAAGGGCCTCGGAGTGAGTCCATAAGTAGGATACAAGGTTGTTTACAGATAGTAGGCTTTAAATGCCAC
TGTCCTATTTCTGAACTGCAGTTGTCATCAGCGAGGAATCCATCGTCACTGCTATCATCCTGGTTATCCT
GATCTTCTGAGAAGTCGACGAGTTCATCTTCAAGCATTTTACCAGCTTCAGGTGATTCATCGCTATAGTT
TAGTCTGATTTTGCTTAAGCCATCTGTATGATGTGTGGAACTTAAACTTTCATTCTGTAGGCCATTCTCA
CTTTTAGTCCTATCAGCAACTTTCTGGGATGTAGATTCTCCTTTATTGAATTCTTCATTTTCACTCGCAG
TATGATTTATTTTTTTCACACTGTATTTTACACTGCATATGTTTCTCTTATAACGAGGGTCACTTTCTTC
CTGCCCAGGGATTGGAATCAATTACAGCTATGCAATGTTTTTTGTTTAGCATCTTCTTAATTACAGGCTT
GGCAGAAGAGTTTTGTGAACAACTCTCC
